>Addgene plasmid #152569 | pGBW-m4133787 | depositor full sequence | sequence record 295581 | Full Sequence
CACCATGGTTGGGGCTTGTGTTCTTTGCAATTCACAGACTTCATTAAGATGTGGTGCTTGCATACGTAGA
CCATTCTTATGTTGTAAATGCTGTTACGACCATGTCATATCAACATCACATAAATTAGTCTTGTCTGTTA
ATCCGTATGTTTGCAATGCTCCAGGTTGTGATGTCACAGATGTGACTCAACTTTACTTAGGAGGTATGAG
CTATTATTGTAAATCACATAAACCACCCATTAGTTTTCCATTGTGTGCTAATGGACAAGTTTTTGGTTTA
TATAAAAATACATGTGTTGGTAGCGATAATGTTACTGACTTTAATGCAATTGCAACATGTGACTGGACAA
ATGCTGGTGATTACATTTTAGCTAACACCTGTACTGAAAGACTCAAGCTTTTTGCAGCAGAAACGCTCAA
AGCTACTGAGGAGACATTTAAACTGTCTTATGGTATTGCTACTGTACGTGAAGTGCTGTCTGACAGAGAA
TTACATCTTTCATGGGAAGTTGGTAAACCTAGACCACCACTTAACCGAAATTATGTCTTTACTGGTTATC
GTGTAACTAAAAACAGTAAAGTACAAATAGGAGAGTACACCTTTGAAAAAGGTGACTATGGTGATGCTGT
TGTTTACCGAGGTACAACAACTTACAAATTAAATGTTGGTGATTATTTTGTGCTGACATCACATACAGTA
ATGCCATTAAGTGCACCTACACTAGTGCCACAAGAGCACTATGTTAGAATTACTGGCTTATACCCAACAC
TCAATATCTCAGATGAGTTTTCTAGCAATGTTGCAAATTATCAAAAGGTTGGTATGCAAAAGTATTCTAC
ACTCCAGGGACCACCTGGTACTGGTAAGAGTCATTTTGCTATTGGCCTAGCTCTCTACTACCCTTCTGCT
CGCATAGTGTATACAGCTTGCTCTCATGCCGCTGTTGATGCACTATGTGAGAAGGCATTAAAATATTTGC
CTATAGATAAATGTAGTAGAATTATACCTGCACGTGCTCGTGTAGAGTGTTTTGATAAATTCAAAGTGAA
TTCAACATTAGAACAGTATGTCTTTTGTACTGTAAATGCATTGCCTGAGACGACAGCAGATATAGTTGTC
TTTGATGAAATTTCAATGGCCACAAATTATGATTTGAGTGTTGTCAATGCCAGATTACGTGCTAAGCACT
ATGTGTACATTGGCGACCCTGCTCAATTACCTGCACCACGCACATTGCTAACTAAGGGCACACTAGAACC
AGAATATTTCAATTCAGTGTGTAGACTTATGAAAACTATAGGTCCAGACATGTTCCTCGGAACTTGTCGG
CGTTGTCCTGCTGAAATTGTTGACACTGTGAGTGCTTTGGTTTATGATAATAAGCTTAAAGCACATAAAG
ACAAATCAGCTCAATGCTTTAAAATGTTTTATAAGGGTGTTATCACGCATGATGTTTCATCTGCAATTAA
CAGGCCACAAATAGGCGTGGTAAGAGAATTCCTTACACGTAACCCTGCTTGGAGAAAAGCTGTCTTTATT
TCACCTTATAATTCACAGAATGCTGTAGCCTCAAAGATTTTGGGACTACCAACTCAAACTGTTGATTCAT
CACAGGGCTCAGAATATGACTATGTCATATTCACTCAAACCACTGAAACAGCTCACTCTTGTAATGTAAA
CAGATTTAATGTTGCTATTACCAGAGCAAAAGTAGGCATACTTTGCATAATGTCTGATAGAGACCTTTAT
GACAAGTTGCAATTTACAAGTCTTGAAATTCCACGTAGGAATGTGGCAACTTTAGAAAACCTTTACTTTC
AGTCGATGAGTGACAAAATCATTCATCTAACCGATGACTCCTTTGATACAGACGTGTTGAAGGCCGATGG
TGCGATACTGGTAGATTTCTGGGCTGAATGGTGTGGCCCGTGCAAGATGATCGCACCCATTCTGGACGAG
ATCGCCGACGAGTATCAAGGAAAATTAACTGTCGCTAAGCTTAATATAGATCAGAACCCAGGGACGGCAC
CTAAATACGGCATCAGGGGAATACCTACCCTCCTGCTCTTTAAGAATGGGGAAGTTGCCGCGACAAAAGT
GGGAGCCCTGTCTAAGGGCCAGCTAAAAGAGTTCTTGGACGCTAACCTGGCAGGTTCAGGCTCGGGGCAC
ATGCACCATCACCATCACCATAGCAGCGGGCTCGTGCCACGCGGCTAAGCTAGCTTGACTGACTGAGATA
CAGCGTACCTTCAGCTCACAGACATGATAAGATACATTGATGAGTTTGGACAAACCACAACTAGAATGCA
GTGAAAAAAATGCTTTATTTGTGAAATTTGTGATGCTATTGCTTTATTTGTAACCATTATAAGCTGCAAT
AAACAAGTTAACAACAACAATTGCATTCATTTTATGTTTCAGGTTCAGGGGGAGGTGTGGGAGGTTTTTT
AAAGCAAGTAAAACCTCTACAAATGTGGTATTGGCCCATCTCTATCGGTATCGTAGCATAACCCCTTGGG
GCCTCTAAACGGGTCTTGAGGGGTTTTTTGTGCCCCTCGGGCCGGATTGCTATCTACCGGCATTGGCGCA
GAAAAAAATGCCTGATGCGACGCTGCGCGTCTTATACTCCCACATATGCCAGATTCAGCAACGGATACGG
CTTCCCCAACTTGCCCACTTCCATACGTGTCCTCCTTACCAGAAATTTATCCTTAAGGTCGTCAGCTATC
CTGCAGGCGATCTCTCGATTTCGATCAAGACATTCCTTTAATGGTCTTTTCTGGACACCACTAGGGGTCA
GAAGTAGTTCATCAAACTTTCTTCCCTCCCTAATCTCATTGGTTACCTTGGGCTATCGAAACTTAATTAA
CCAGTCAAGTCAGCTACTTGGCGAGATCGACTTGTCTGGGTTTCGACTACGCTCAGAATTGCGTCAGTCA
AGTTCGATCTGGTCCTTGCTATTGCACCCGTTCTCCGATTACGAGTTTCATTTAAATCATGTGAGCAAAA
GGCCAGCAAAAGGCCAGGAACCGTAAAAAGGCCGCGTTGCTGGCGTTTTTCCATAGGCTCCGCCCCCCTG
ACGAGCATCACAAAAATCGACGCTCAAGTCAGAGGTGGCGAAACCCGACAGGACTATAAAGATACCAGGC
GTTTCCCCCTGGAAGCTCCCTCGTGCGCTCTCCTGTTCCGACCCTGCCGCTTACCGGATACCTGTCCGCC
TTTCTCCCTTCGGGAAGCGTGGCGCTTTCTCATAGCTCACGCTGTAGGTATCTCAGTTCGGTGTAGGTCG
TTCGCTCCAAGCTGGGCTGTGTGCACGAACCCCCCGTTCAGCCCGACCGCTGCGCCTTATCCGGTAACTA
TCGTCTTGAGTCCAACCCGGTAAGACACGACTTATCGCCACTGGCAGCAGCCACTGGTAACAGGATTAGC
AGAGCGAGGTATGTAGGCGGTGCTACAGAGTTCTTGAAGTGGTGGCCTAACTACGGCTACACTAGAAGAA
CAGTATTTGGTATCTGCGCTCTGCTGAAGCCAGTTACCTTCGGAAAAAGAGTTGGTAGCTCTTGATCCGG
CAAACAAACCACCGCTGGTAGCGGTGGTTTTTTTGTTTGCAAGCAGCAGATTACGCGCAGAAAAAAAGGA
TCTCAAGAAGATCCTTTGATCTTTTCTACGGGGTCTGACGCTCAGTGGAACGAAAACTCACGTTAAGGGA
TTTTGGTCATGAGATTATCAAAAAGGATCTTCACCTAGATCCTTTTAAATTAAAAATGAAGTTTTAAATC
AATCTAAAGTATATATGAGTAAACTTGGTCTGACAGTTACCAATGCTTAATCAGTGAGGCACCTATCTCA
GCGATCTGTCTATTTCGTTCATCCATAGTTGCATTTAAATTTCCGAACTCTCCAAGGCCCTCGTCGGAAA
ATCTTCAAACCTTTCGTCCGATCCATCTTGCAGGCTACCTCTCGAACGAACTATCGCAAGTCTCTTGGCC
GGCCTTGCGCCTTGGCTATTGCTTGGCAGCGCCTATCGCCAGGTATTACTCCAATCCCGAATATCCGAGA
TCGGGATCACCCGAGAGAAGTTCAACCTACATCCTCAATCCCGATCTATCCGAGATCCGAGGAATATCGA
AATCGGGGCGCGCCTGGTGTACCGAGAACGATCCTCTCAGTGCGAGTCTCGACGATCCATATCGTTGCTT
GGCAGTCAGCCAGTCGGAATCCAGCTTGGGACCCAGGAAGTCCAATCGTCAGATATTGTACTCAAGCCTG
GTCACGGCAGCGTACCGATCTGTTTAAACCTAGATATTGATAGTCTGATCGGTCAACGTATAATCGAGTC
CTAGCTTTTGCAAACATCTATCAAGAGACAGGATCAGCAGGAGGCTTTCGCATGAGTATTCAACATTTCC
GTGTCGCCCTTATTCCCTTTTTTGCGGCATTTTGCCTTCCTGTTTTTGCTCACCCAGAAACGCTGGTGAA
AGTAAAAGATGCTGAAGATCAGTTGGGTGCGCGAGTGGGTTACATCGAACTGGATCTCAACAGCGGTAAG
ATCCTTGAGAGTTTTCGCCCCGAAGAACGCTTTCCAATGATGAGCACTTTTAAAGTTCTGCTATGTGGCG
CGGTATTATCCCGTATTGACGCCGGGCAAGAGCAACTCGGTCGCCGCATACACTATTCTCAGAATGACTT
GGTTGAGTATTCACCAGTCACAGAAAAGCATCTTACGGATGGCATGACAGTAAGAGAATTATGCAGTGCT
GCCATAACCATGAGTGATAACACTGCGGCCAACTTACTTCTGACAACGATTGGAGGACCGAAGGAGCTAA
CCGCTTTTTTGCACAACATGGGGGATCATGTAACTCGCCTTGATCGTTGGGAACCGGAGCTGAATGAAGC
CATACCAAACGACGAGCGTGACACCACGATGCCTGTAGCAATGGCAACAACCTTGCGTAAACTATTAACT
GGCGAACTACTTACTCTAGCTTCCCGGCAACAGTTGATAGACTGGATGGAGGCGGATAAAGTTGCAGGAC
CACTTCTGCGCTCGGCCCTTCCGGCTGGCTGGTTTATTGCTGATAAATCTGGAGCCGGTGAGCGTGGGTC
TCGCGGTATCATTGCAGCACTGGGGCCAGATGGTAAGCCCTCCCGTATCGTAGTTATCTACACGACGGGG
AGTCAGGCAACTATGGATGAACGAAATAGACAGATCGCTGAGATAGGTGCCTCACTGATTAAGCATTGGT
AACCGATTCTAGGTGCATTGGCGCAGAAAAAAATGCCTGATGCGACGCTGCGCGTCTTATACTCCCACAT
ATGCCAGATTCAGCAACGGATACGGCTTCCCCAACTTGCCCACTTCCATACGTGTCCTCCTTACCAGAAA
TTTATCCTTAAGATCCCGAATCGTTTAAACTCGACTCTGGCTCTATCGAATCTCCGTCGTTTCGAGCTTA
CGCGAACAGCCGTGGCGCTCATTTGCTCGTCGGGCATCGAATCTCGTCAGCTATCGTCAGCTTACCTTTT
TGGCAGCGATCGCGGCTCCCGACATCTTGGACCATTAGCTCCACAGGTATCTTCTTCCCTCTAGTGGTCA
TAACAGCAGCTTCAGCTACCTCTCAATTCAAAAAACCCCTCAAGACCCGTTTAGAGGCCCCAAGGGGTTA
TGCTATCAATCGTTGCGTTACACACACAAAAAACCAACACACATCCATCTTCGATGGATAGCGATTTTAT
TATCTAACTGCTGATCGAGTGTAGCCAGATCTAGTAATCAATTACGGGGTCATTAGTTCATAGCCCATAT
ATGGAGTTCCGCGTTACATAACTTACGGTAAATGGCCCGCCTGGCTGACCGCCCAACGACCCCCGCCCAT
TGACGTCAATAATGACGTATGTTCCCATAGTAACGCCAATAGGGACTTTCCATTGACGTCAATGGGTGGA
GTATTTACGGTAAACTGCCCACTTGGCAGTACATCAAGTGTATCATATGCCAAGTACGCCCCCTATTGAC
GTCAATGACGGTAAATGGCCCGCCTGGCATTATGCCCAGTACATGACCTTATGGGACTTTCCTACTTGGC
AGTACATCTACGTATTAGTCATCGCTATTACCATGCTGATGCGGTTTTGGCAGTACATCAATGGGCGTGG
ATAGCGGTTTGACTCACGGGGATTTCCAAGTCTCCACCCCATTGACGTCAATGGGAGTTTGTTTTGGCAC
CAAAATCAACGGGACTTTCCAAAATGTCGTAACAACTCCGCCCCATTGACGCAAATGGGCGGTAGGCGTG
TACGGTGGGAGGTCTATATAAGCAGAGCTGGTTTAGTGAACCGTCAGATCAGATCTTTGTCGATCCTACC
ATCCACTCGACACACCCGCCAGCGGCCGC
Features (pLannotate 1.2.2; 18 found; start..end, strand, type, name):
      8..1807    +  CDS            rep (fragment): R1AB_SARS - Experimental evidence at protein level: Swiss-Prot protein existence level 1. [2'-O-methyltransferase]: Methyltransferase that mediates mRNA cap 2'-O-ribose methylation to the 5'-cap structure of viral mRNAs. N7-methyl guanosine cap is a prerequisite for binding of nsp16. Therefore plays an essential role in viral mRNAs cap methylation which is essential to evade immune system. From Severe acute respiratory syndrome coronavirus (SARS-CoV).
   1826..2152    +  CDS            trxA: THIO_ECO57 - Experimental evidence at protein level: Swiss-Prot protein existence level 1. Participates in various redox reactions through the reversible oxidation of its active center dithiol to a disulfide and catalyzes dithiol-disulfide exchange reactions. From Escherichia coli O157:H7.
   2174..2191    +  CDS            6xHis: 6xHis affinity tag
   2268..2389    -  polyA_signal   SV40 poly(A) signal: SV40 polyadenylation signal
   2412..2481    -  CDS            large T antigen (fragment): large T antigen from SV40 (simian virus 40)
   2504..2550    +  terminator     T7 terminator: transcription terminator for bacteriophage T7 RNA polymerase
   2580..2716    +  terminator     rrnG terminator: transcription terminator from the E. coli ribosomal RNA rrnG operon (Albrechtsen et al., 1991)
   2761..2832    +  misc_feature   3' β-globin insulator: insulator downstream of the human β-globin locus (Farrell et al., 2002)
   3058..3646    -  rep_origin     ori: high-copy-number ColE1/pMB1/pBR322/pUC origin of replication
   3818..3882    -  CDS            bla(M) (fragment): β-lactamase lacking the signal sequence; bla(M); allows cytosolic expression of β-lactamase
   4392..5252    +  CDS            AmpR: β-lactamase; bla; confers resistance to ampicillin, carbenicillin, and related antibiotics
   5265..5401    +  terminator     rrnG terminator: transcription terminator from the E. coli ribosomal RNA rrnG operon (Albrechtsen et al., 1991)
   5553..5624    +  misc_feature   5' β-globin insulator: insulator upstream of the human β-globin locus (Farrell et al., 2002)
   5629..5675    -  terminator     T7 terminator: transcription terminator for bacteriophage T7 RNA polymerase
   5693..5741    -  polyA_signal   poly(A) signal: synthetic polyadenylation signal
   5822..6125    +  enhancer       CMV enhancer: human cytomegalovirus immediate early enhancer
   6198..6215    -  promoter       CMV promoter (fragment): human cytomegalovirus (CMV) immediate early promoter
   6278..6329    +  promoter       CMVd2 promoter: truncated human cytomegalovirus (CMV) immediate early promoter that yields moderately reduced expression relative to the full-length promoter
