[The description below was written by a language model from this plasmid's Addgene catalogue record and pLannotate feature annotations shown in this document.]
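Description:
pGBW-m4133787 is a mammalian expression plasmid built on the pTwist_CMV_6 backbone that carries the wild-type SARS-CoV-2 helicase, nsp13, a mature product of the ORF1ab replicase polyprotein. It is propagated in E. coli as a high-copy plasmid through a ColE1/pUC-type origin and selected with ampicillin via the β-lactamase (AmpR) gene. The annotated sequence is about 6.4 kb. This is somewhat larger than the sum of the catalogued backbone and insert sizes, and the record does not explain the difference.

The roughly 1.8 kb helicase coding region lies downstream of the human cytomegalovirus immediate-early enhancer and promoter; the annotation tool calls the promoter region as a truncated CMV variant plus a short fragment. The tool labelled the insert by homology to the SARS-CoV replicase polyprotein, and the methyltransferase text attached to that hit is generic to the polyprotein entry, not a description of this insert. The helicase is fused at its C terminus to E. coli thioredoxin (trxA), a common solubility-enhancing partner, followed by a 6xHis tag for metal-affinity purification. The catalogue describes the tag as cleavable with TEV protease, which would allow the fusion partner to be removed, although the TEV site itself is not separately annotated.

An SV40 polyadenylation signal is annotated downstream of the open reading frame, on the opposite strand. The expression unit is bracketed by β-globin insulator elements, bacterial rrnG and T7 terminators, and an upstream synthetic poly(A) signal, which together help isolate the cassette from read-through transcription. The plasmid is suited to expressing tagged nsp13 in transfected mammalian cells for purification and for biochemical or functional study.
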