Addgene plasmid #152569: pGBW-m4133787
Purpose: Mammalian expression plasmid for SARS-CoV-2 helicase
Depositing lab: Ginkgo Bioworks & Benjie Chen. Depositing organization: Ginkgo Bioworks.
Backbone
  Vector backbone: pTwist_CMV_6
  Backbone size w/o insert (bp): 4180
  Vector type: Mammalian Expression
Growth in bacteria
  Bacterial resistance: Ampicillin, 100 μg/mL
  Growth temperature: 37°C
  Growth strain: DH5alpha
  Copy number: High Copy
Gene/Insert
  Gene/Insert name: SARS-CoV-2 helicase (alt name: nsp13)
  Species: Severe acute respiratory syndrome coronavirus 2
  Insert size (bp): 1796
  Mutation: wt
  Entrez Gene: ORF1ab (a.k.a. GU280_gp01)
  Promoter: CMV
  Tag / fusion protein: Cleavable TEV;TRX (C terminal on backbone)
  Cloning method: Unknown
Resource information
  A portion of this plasmid was derived from a plasmid made by: GinkgoBioworks
Depositor comments: NCBI reference sequence: YP_009725308.1
How to cite: pGBW-m4133787 was a gift from Ginkgo Bioworks & Benjie Chen (Addgene plasmid # 152569 ; http://n2t.net/addgene:152569 ; RRID:Addgene_152569)
